>Addgene plasmid #99364 | pCGT-HCF-1-C600 | depositor full sequence | sequence record 181988 | pCGT-HCF-1-C600 sequence 6959 bps
GTTACATAACTTACGGTAAATGGCCCGCCTGGCTGACCGCCCAACGACCCCCGCCCATTGACGTCAATAA
TGACGTATGTTCCCATAGTAACGCCAATAGGGACTTTCCATTGACGTCAATGGGTGGAGTATTTACGGTA
AACTGCCCACTTGGCAGTACATCAAGTGTATCATATGCCAAGTACGCCCCCTATTGACGTCAATGACGGT
AAATGGCCCGCCTGGCATTATGCCCAGTACATGACCTTATGGGACTTTCCTACTTGGCAGTACATCTACG
TATTAGTCATCGCTATTACCATGGTGATGCGGTTTTGGCAGTACATCAATGGGCGTGGATAGCGGTTTGA
CTCACGGGGATTTCCAAGTCTCCACCCCATTGACGTCAATGGGAGTTTGTTTTGGCACCAAAATCAACGG
GACTTTCCAAAATGTCGTAACAACTCCGCCCCATTGACGCAAATGGGCGGTAGGCGTGTACGGTGGGAGG
TCTATATAAGCAGAGCTCGTTTAGTGAACCGTCAGATCGCCTGGAGACGCCATCCACGCTGTTTTGACCT
CCATAGAAGACACCGGGACCGATCCAGCCTCCGGGGGATCTTGGTGGCGTGAAACTCCCGCACCTCTTCG
GCCAGCGCCTTGTAGAAGCGCGTATGGCTTCTAGGATGGCATCGATGACAGGTGGCCAACAGATGGGTTC
TAGGATGGCATCGATGACAGGTGGCCAACAGATGGGTTCTAGAACCAGTAGATCTGTCACTTCCAACATG
AGTTCAAACCAAGACCCCCCACCTGCTGCCAGCGATCAGGGAGAGGTGGAGAGCACCCAGGGCGACAGCG
TGAACATCACCAGCTCCAGTGCCATCACGACAACCGTGTCCTCCACACTGACGCGGGCTGTGACCACCGT
GACGCAGTCCACACCGGTCCCGGGCCCCTCTGTGCCGCCCCCAGAGGAACTCCAGGTGTCGCCAGGTCCT
CGCCAGCAGCTGCCGCCACGGCAGCTTCTGCAGTCGGCTTCCACAGCCCTGATGGGGGAGTCCGCCGAGG
TCCTGTCAGCCTCCCAGACCCCTGAGCTCCCGGCCGCCGTGGATCTGAGCAGCACAGGGGAGCCATCTTC
GGGCCAGGAGTCTGCCGGCTCTGCGGTGGTGGCCACTGTGGTGGTCCAGCCACCCCCACCCACACAGTCC
GAAGTAGACCAGTTATCACTTCCCCAAGAGCTAATGGCCGAGGCCCAAGCTGGCACCACCACCCTCATGG
TAACGGGGCTCACCCCCGAGGAGCTGGCAGTGACGGCTGCTGCAGAAGCAGCTGCCCAGGCCGCAGCCAC
GGAGGAAGCCCAGGCCCTGGCCATCCAGGCGGTGCTCCAGGCCGCGCAGCAGGCCGTCATGGGCACCGGC
GAGCCCATGGACACCTCCGAGGCAGCAGCAACCGTGACTCAGGCGGAGCTGGGGCACCTGTCGGCCGAGG
GTCAGGAGGGCCAGGCCACCACCATACCCATTGTGCTGACACAGCAGGAGCTGGCTGCCCTGGTGCAGCA
GCAGCAGCTGCAGGAGGCCCAGGCCCAGCAGCAGCATCACCACCTCCCCACTGAGGCCCTGGCCCCTGCC
GACAGTCTCAACGACCCAGCCATTGAGAGCAATTGCCTCAATGAGCTGGCCGGCACGGTCCCCAGCACTG
TGGCGCTGCTGCCCTCAACGGCCACTGAGAGCCTGGCTCCATCCAACACATTTGTGGCCCCCCAGCCGGT
TGTGGTGGCCAGCCCAGCCAAGCTGCAGGCTGCAGCTACCCTGACCGAAGTGGCCAATGGCATCGAGTCC
CTGGGTGTGAAGCCAGACCTGCCGCCCCCACCCAGCAAAGCCCCCATGAAGAAGGAAAACCAGTGGTTTG
ATGTGGGAGTCATTAAGGGCACCAATGTAATGGTGACACACTATTTCCTGCCACCAGATGATGCTGTCCC
ATCAGACGATGATTTGGGCACCGTCCCTGACTATAACCAGCTGAAGAAGCAGGAGCTGCAGCCAGGCACA
GCCTATAAGTTTCGTGTTGCCGGAATCAATGCCTGTGGCCGGGGGCCCTTCAGCGAAATCTCAGCCTTTA
AGACGTGCCTGCCTGGTTTCCCAGGGGCCCCTTGTGCCATTAAAATCAGCAAAAGTCCGGATGGTGCTCA
CCTCACCTGGGAGCCACCCTCTGTGACCTCCGGCAAGATTATCGAGTACTCCGTGTACCTGGCCATCCAG
AGCTCACAGGCTGGGGGCGAGCTCAAGAGCTCCACCCCGGCCCAGCTGGCCTTCATGCGGGTGTACTGTG
GGCCCAGCCCCTCCTGCCTGGTGCAGTCCTCCAGCCTTTCCAACGCCCACATCGACTACACCACCAAGCC
CGCCATCATCTTCCGCATCGCCGCCCGCAATGAGAAGGGCTATGGCCCGGCCACACAAGTGAGGTGGCTG
CAGGAAACCAGTAAAGACAGCTCTGGCACCAAGCCAGCCAACAAGCGGCCCATGTCCTCTCCAGAAATGA
AATCTGCTCCAAAGAAATCTAAGGCCGATGGTCAGGGCGAGCAGAAGCTGATCTCTGAGGAGGACACGGT
ATCGCGATAAGCTTGATATCGAATTCCTGCAGCCCGGGGGATCCTGAGAACTTCAGGGTGAGTTTGGGGA
CCCTTGATTGTTCTTTCTTTTTCGCTATTGTAAAATTCATGTTATATGGAGGGGGCAAAGTTTTCAGGGT
GTTGTTTAGAATGGGAAGATGTCCCTTGTATCACCATGGACCCTCATGATAATTTTGTTTCTTTCACTTT
CTACTCTGTTGACAACCATTGTCTCCTCTTATTTTCTTTTCATTTTCTGTAACTTTTTCGTTAAACTTTA
GCTTGCATTTGTAACGAATTTTTAAATTCACTTTTGTTTATTTGTCAGATTGTAAGTACTTTCTCTAATC
ACTTTTTTTTCAAGGCAATCAGGGTATATTATATTGTACTTCAGCACAGTTTTAGAGAACAATTGTTATA
ATTAAATGATAAGGTAGAATATTTCTGCATATAAATTCTGGCTGGCGTGGAAATATTCTTATTGGTAGAA
ACAACTACACCCTGGTCATCATCCTGCCTTTCTCTTTATGGTTACAATGATATACACTGTTTGAGATGAG
GATAAAATACTCTGAGTCCAAACCGGGCCCCTCTGCTAACCATGTTCATGCCTTCTTCTCTTTCCTACAG
CTCCTGGGCAACGTGCTGGTTGTTGTGCTGTCTCATCATTTTGGCAAAGAATTCACTCCTCAGGTGCAGG
CTGCCTATCAGAAGGTGGTGGCTGGTGTGGCCAATGCCCTGGCTCACAAATACCACTGAGATCTTTTTCC
CTCTGCCAAAAATTATGGGGACATCATGAAGCCCCTTGAGCATCTGACTTCTGGCTAATAAAGGAAATTT
ATTTTCATTGCAATAGTGTGTTGGAATTTTTTGTGTCTCTCACTCGGAAGGACATATGGGAGGGCAAATC
ATTTAAAACATCAGAATGAGTATTTGGTTTAGAGTTTGGCAACATATGCCATATGCTGGCTGCCATGAAC
AAAGGTGGCTATAAAGAGGTCATCAGTATATGAAACAGCCCCCTGCTGTCCATTCCTTATTCCATAGAAA
AGCCTTGACTTGAGGTTAGATTTTTTTTATATTTTGTTTTGTGTTATTTTTTTCTTTAACATCCCTAAAA
TTTTCCTTACATGTTTTACTAGCCAGATTTTTCCTCCTCTCCTGACTACTCCCAGTCATAGCTGTCCCTC
TTCTCTTATGAAGATCCTCGAGAAGCTGTTTGCAAAAGCCTAGGCCTCCAAAAAAGCCTCCTCACTACTT
CTGGAATAGCTCAGAGGCCGAGGCGGCCTCGGCCTCTGCATAAATAAAAAAAATTAGTCAGCCATGGGGC
GGAGAATGGGCGGAACTGGGCGGAGTTAGGGGCGGGATGGGCGGAGTTAGGGGCGGGACTATGGTTGCTG
ACTAATTGAGATGCAGCTGCATTAATGAATCGGCCAACGCGCGGGGAGAGGCGGTTTGCGTATTGGGCGC
TCTTCCGCTTCCTCGCTCACTGACTCGCTGCGCTCGGTCGTTCGGCTGCGGCGAGCGGTATCAGCTCACT
CAAAGGCGGTAATACGGTTATCCACAGAATCAGGGGATAACGCAGGAAAGAACATGTGAGCAAAAGGCCA
GCAAAAGGCCAGGAACCGTAAAAAGGCCGCGTTGCTGGCGTTTTTCCATAGGCTCCGCCCCCCTGACGAG
CATCACAAAAATCGACGCTCAAGTCAGAGGTGGCGAAACCCGACAGGACTATAAAGATACCAGGCGTTTC
CCCCTGGAAGCTCCCTCGTGCGCTCTCCTGTTCCGACCCTGCCGCTTACCGGATACCTGTCCGCCTTTCT
CCCTTCGGGAAGCGTGGCGCTTTCTCATAGCTCACGCTGTAGGTATCTCAGTTCGGTGTAGGTCGTTCGC
TCCAAGCTGGGCTGTGTGCACGAACCCCCCGTTCAGCCCGACCGCTGCGCCTTATCCGGTAACTATCGTC
TTGAGTCCAACCCGGTAAGACACGACTTATCGCCACTGGCAGCAGCCACTGGTAACAGGATTAGCAGAGC
GAGGTATGTAGGCGGTGCTACAGAGTTCTTGAAGTGGTGGCCTAACTACGGCTACACTAGAAGGACAGTA
TTTGGTATCTGCGCTCTGCTGAAGCCAGTTACCTTCGGAAAAAGAGTTGGTAGCTCTTGATCCGGCAAAC
AAACCACCGCTGGTAGCGGTGGTTTTTTTGTTTGCAAGCAGCAGATTACGCGCAGAAAAAAAGGATCTCA
AGAAGATCCTTTGATCTTTTCTACGGGGTCTGACGCTCAGTGGAACGAAAACTCACGTTAAGGGATTTTG
GTCATGAGATTATCAAAAAGGATCTTCACCTAGATCCTTTTAAATTAAAAATGAAGTTTTAAATCAATCT
AAAGTATATATGAGTAAACTTGGTCTGACAGTTACCAATGCTTAATCAGTGAGGCACCTATCTCAGCGAT
CTGTCTATTTCGTTCATCCATAGTTGCCTGACTCCCCGTCGTGTAGATAACTACGATACGGGAGGGCTTA
CCATCTGGCCCCAGTGCTGCAATGATACCGCGAGACCCACGCTCACCGGCTCCAGATTTATCAGCAATAA
ACCAGCCAGCCGGAAGGGCCGAGCGCAGAAGTGGTCCTGCAACTTTATCCGCCTCCATCCAGTCTATTAA
TTGTTGCCGGGAAGCTAGAGTAAGTAGTTCGCCAGTTAATAGTTTGCGCAACGTTGTTGCCATTGCTACA
GGCATCGTGGTGTCACGCTCGTCGTTTGGTATGGCTTCATTCAGCTCCGGTTCCCAACGATCAAGGCGAG
TTACATGATCCCCCATGTTGTGCAAAAAAGCGGTTAGCTCCTTCGGTCCTCCGATCGTTGTCAGAAGTAA
GTTGGCCGCAGTGTTATCACTCATGGTTATGGCAGCACTGCATAATTCTCTTACTGTCATGCCATCCGTA
AGATGCTTTTCTGTGACTGGTGAGTACTCAACCAAGTCATTCTGAGAATAGTGTATGCGGCGACCGAGTT
GCTCTTGCCCGGCGTCAATACGGGATAATACCGCGCCACATAGCAGAACTTTAAAAGTGCTCATCATTGG
AAAACGTTCTTCGGGGCGAAAACTCTCAAGGATCTTACCGCTGTTGAGATCCAGTTCGATGTAACCCACT
CGTGCACCCAACTGATCTTCAGCATCTTTTACTTTCACCAGCGTTTCTGGGTGAGCAAAAACAGGAAGGC
AAAATGCCGCAAAAAAGGGAATAAGGGCGACACGGAAATGTTGAATACTCATACTCTTCCTTTTTCAATA
TTATTGAAGCATTTATCAGGGTTATTGTCTCATGAGCGGATACATATTTGAATGTATTTAGAAAAATAAA
CAAATAGGGGTTCCGCGCACATTTCCCCGAAAAGTGCCACCTGACGTCTAAGAAACCATTATTATCATGA
CATTAACCTATAAAAATAGGCGTATCACGAGGCCCTTTCGTCTCGCGCGTTTCGGTGATGACGGTGAAAA
CCTCTGACACATGCAGCTCCCGGAGACGGTCACAGCTTGTCTGTAAGCGGATGCCGGGAGCAGACAAGCC
CGTCAGGGCGCGTCAGCGGGTGTTGGCGGGTGTCGGGGCTGGCTTAACTATGCGGCATCAGAGCAGATTG
TACTGAGAGTGCACCATATGCGGTGTGAAATACCGCACAGATGCGTAAGGAGAAAATACCGCATCAGGAA
ATTGTAAACGTTAATATTTTGTTAAAATTCGCGTTAAATTTTTGTTAAATCAGCTCATTTTTTAACCAAT
AGGCCGAAATCGGCAAAATCCCTTATAAATCAAAAGAATAGACCGAGATAGGGT
[37 nt withheld, positions 6425-6461]
AAAGAACGTGGACTCCAACGTCAAAGG
[49 nt withheld, positions 6489-6537]
T
[91 nt withheld, positions 6539-6629]
G
[124 nt withheld, positions 6631-6754]
CGCGCCATTCGCCATTCAGGCTGCGCAACTGTTGGGAAGGGCGATCGGTGCGGGCCTCTTCGCTATTACG
CCAGCTGGCGAAAGGGGGATGTGCTGCAAGGCGATTAAGTTGGGTAACGCCAGGGTTTTCCCAGTCACGA
CGTTGTAAAACGACGGCCAGTGAATTGTAATACGACTCACTATAGGGCGAATTCGAGCTCGCCCC
Features (pLannotate 1.2.2; 18 found; start..end, strand, type, name):
    304..507     +  promoter       CMV promoter: human cytomegalovirus (CMV) immediate early promoter
    597..636     +  5'UTR          HSV TK 5'-UTR: 5' untranslated region from the herpes simplex virus thymidine kinase gene
    744..2555    +  CDS            HCFC1 (fragment): HCFC1_HUMAN - Also known as HCF1, HFC1. Experimental evidence at protein level: Swiss-Prot protein existence level 1. (Microbial infection) In case of human herpes simplex virus (HSV) infection, HCFC1 forms a multiprotein-DNA complex with the viral transactivator protein VP16 and POU2F1 thereby enabling the transcription of the viral immediate early genes. From Homo sapiens (Human).
   2595..2634    -  misc_feature   MCS (fragment): pBluescript multiple cloning site
   2648..3220    +  intron         β-globin intron: intron from rabbit β-globin gene
   3224..3346    +  CDS            HBB: HBB_COLGU - Experimental evidence at transcript level: Swiss-Prot protein existence level 2. Involved in oxygen transport from the lung to the various peripheral tissues. From Colobus guereza (Mantled guereza) (Eastern black-and-white colobus monkey).
   3417..3472    +  polyA_signal   β-globin poly(A) signal: rabbit β-globin polyadenylation signal (Gil and Proudfoot, 1987)
   3809..4005    -  promoter       SV40 promoter: SV40 early promoter
   4004..4060    -  CDS            lacI (fragment): lac repressor; lacI; The lac repressor binds to the lac operator to inhibit transcription in E. coli. This inhibition can be relieved by adding lactose or isopropyl-β-D-thiogalactopyranoside (IPTG).
   4243..4831    -  rep_origin     ori: high-copy-number ColE1/pMB1/pBR322/pUC origin of replication
   5002..5862    -  CDS            AmpR: β-lactamase; bla; confers resistance to ampicillin, carbenicillin, and related antibiotics
   5863..5967    -  promoter       AmpR promoter: bla
   6062..6097    +  CDS            rop (fragment): Rop protein, which maintains plasmids at low copy number; rop
   6199..6298    +  misc_feature   bom (fragment): basis of mobility region from pBR322
   6299..6754    -  rep_origin     f1 ori (sequence partly withheld): f1 bacteriophage origin of replication; arrow indicates direction of (+) strand synthesis
   6762..6919    -  CDS            lacZα (fragment): LacZα fragment of β-galactosidase; lacZ fragment
   6922..6940    +  promoter       T7 promoter: promoter for bacteriophage T7 RNA polymerase
   6959..303     +  enhancer       CMV enhancer (across the origin): human cytomegalovirus immediate early enhancer
