>Addgene plasmid #99364 | pCGT-HCF-1-C600 | addgene full sequence | sequence record 192635 | Addgene NGS Result
CCGTTACATAACTTACGGTAAATGGCCCGCCTGGCTGACCGCCCAACGACCCCCGCCCATTGACGTCAAT
AATGACGTATGTTCCCATAGTAACGCCAATAGGGACTTTCCATTGACGTCAATGGGTGGAGTATTTACGG
TAAACTGCCCACTTGGCAGTACATCAAGTGTATCATATGCCAAGTACGCCCCCTATTGACGTCAATGACG
GTAAATGGCCCGCCTGGCATTATGCCCAGTACATGACCTTATGGGACTTTCCTACTTGGCAGTACATCTA
CGTATTAGTCATCGCTATTACCATGGTGATGCGGTTTTGGCAGTACATCAATGGGCGTGGATAGCGGTTT
GACTCACGGGGATTTCCAAGTCTCCACCCCATTGACGTCAATGGGAGTTTGTTTTGGCACCAAAATCAAC
GGGACTTTCCAAAATGTCGTAACAACTCCGCCCCATTGACGCAAATGGGCGGTAGGCGTGTACGGTGGGA
GGTCTATATAAGCAGAGCTCGTTTAGTGAACCGTCAGATCGCCTGGAGACGCCATCCACGCTGTTTTGAC
CTCCATAGAAGACACCGGGACCGATCCAGCCTCCGGGGGATCTTGGTGGCGTGAAACTCCCGCACCTCTT
CGGCCAGCGCCTTGTAGAAGCGCGTATGGCTTCTAGGATGGCATCGATGACAGGTGGCCAACAGATGGGT
TCTAGGATGGCATCGATGACAGGTGGCCAACAGATGGGTTCTAGAACCAGTAGATCTGTCACTTCCAACA
TGAGTTCAAACCAAGACCCCCCACCTGCTGCCAGCGATCAGGGAGAGGTGGAGAGCACCCAGGGCGACAG
CGTGAACATCACCAGCTCCAGTGCCATCACGACAACCGTGTCCTCCACACTGACGCGGGCTGTGACCACC
GTGACGCAGTCCACACCGGTCCCGGGCCCCTCTGTGCCGCCCCCAGAGGAACTCCAGGTGTCGCCAGGTC
CTCGCCAGCAGCTGCCGCCACGGCAGCTTCTGCAGTCGGCTTCCACAGCCCTGATGGGGGAGTCCGCCGA
GGTCCTGTCAGCCTCCCAGACCCCTGAGCTCCCGGCCGCCGTGGATCTGAGCAGCACAGGGGAGCCATCT
TCGGGCCAGGAGTCTGCCGGCTCTGCGGTGGTGGCCACTGTGGTGGTCCAGCCACCCCCACCCACACAGT
CCGAAGTAGACCAGTTATCACTTCCCCAAGAGCTAATGGCCGAGGCCCAAGCTGGCACCACCACCCTCAT
GGTAACGGGGCTCACCCCCGAGGAGCTGGCAGTGACGGCTGCTGCAGAAGCAGCTGCCCAGGCCGCAGCC
ACGGAGGAAGCCCAGGCCCTGGCCATCCAGGCGGTGCTCCAGGCCGCGCAGCAGGCCGTCATGGGCACCG
GCGAGCCCATGGACACCTCCGAGGCAGCAGCAACCGTGACTCAGGCGGAGCTGGGGCACCTGTCGGCCGA
GGGTCAGGAGGGCCAGGCCACCACCATACCCATTGTGCTGACACAGCAGGAGCTGGCTGCCCTGGTGCAG
CAGCAGCAGCTGCAGGAGGCCCAGGCCCAGCAGCAGCATCACCACCTCCCCACTGAGGCCCTGGCCCCTG
CCGACAGTCTCAACGACCCAGCCATTGAGAGCAATTGCCTCAATGAGCTGGCCGGCACGGTCCCCAGCAC
TGTGGCGCTGCTGCCCTCAACGGCCACTGAGAGCCTGGCTCCATCCAACACATTTGTGGCCCCCCAGCCG
GTTGTGGTGGCCAGCCCAGCCAAGCTGCAGGCTGCAGCTACCCTGACCGAAGTGGCCAATGGCATCGAGT
CCCTGGGTGTGAAGCCAGACCTCCCGCCCCCACCCAGCAAAGCCCCCATGAAGAAGGAAAACCAGTGGTT
TGATGTGGGAGTCATTAAGGGCACCAATGTAATGGTGACACACTATTTCCTGCCACCAGATGATGCTGTC
CCATCAGACGATGATTTGGGCACCGTCCCTGACTATAACCAGCTGAAGAAGCAGGAGCTGCAGCCAGGCA
CAGCCTATAAGTTTCGTGTTGCCGGAATCAATGCCTGTGGCCGGGGGCCCTTCAGCGAAATCTCAGCCTT
TAAGACGTGCCTGCCTGGTTTCCCAGGGGCCCCTTGTGCCATTAAAATCAGCAAAAGTCCGGATGGTGCT
CACCTCACCTGGGAGCCACCCTCTGTGACCTCCGGCAAGATTATCGAGTACTCCGTGTACCTGGCCATCC
AGAGCTCACAGGCTGGGGGCGAGCTCAAGAGCTCCACCCCGGCCCAGCTGGCCTTCATGCGGGTGTACTG
TGGGCCCAGCCCCTCCTGCCTGGTGCAGTCCTCCAGCCTTTCCAACGCCCACATCGACTACACCACCAAG
CCCGCCATCATCTTCCGCATCGCCGCCCGCAATGAGAAGGGCTATGGCCCGGCCACACAAGTGAGGTGGC
TGCAGGAAACCAGTAAAGACAGCTCTGGCACCAAGCCAGCCAACAAGCGGCCCATGTCCTCTCCAGAAAT
GAAATCTGCTCCAAAGAAATCTAAGGCCGATGGTCAGGGCGAGCAGAAGCTGATCTCTGAGGAGGACACG
GTATCGCGATAAGCTTGATATCGAATTCCTGCAGCCCGGGGGATCCTGAGAACTTCAGGGTGAGTTTGGG
GACCCTTGATTGTTCTTTCTTTTTCGCTATTGTAAAATTCATGTTATATGGAGGGGGCAAAGTTTTCAGG
GTGTTGTTTAGAATGGGAAGATGTCCCTTGTATCACCATGGACCCTCATGATAATTTTGTTTCTTTCACT
TTCTACTCTGTTGACAACCATTGTCTCCTCTTATTTTCTTTTCATTTTCTGTAACTTTTTCGTTAAACTT
TAGCTTGCATTTGTAACGAATTTTTAAATTCACTTTTGTTTATTTGTCAGATTGTAAGTACTTTCTCTAA
TCACTTTTTTTTCAAGGCAATCAGGGTATATTATATTGTACTTCAGCACAGTTTTAGAGAACAATTGTTA
TAATTAAATGATAAGGTAGAATATTTCTGCATATAAATTCTGGCTGGCGTGGAAATATTCTTATTGGTAG
AAACAACTACACCCTGGTCATCATCCTGCCTTTCTCTTTATGGTTACAATGATATACACTGTTTGAGATG
AGGATAAAATACTCTGAGTCCAAACCGGGCCCCTCTGCTAACCATGTTCATGCCTTCTTCTCTTTCCTAC
AGCTCCTGGGCAACGTGCTGGTTGTTGTGCTGTCTCATCATTTTGGCAAAGAATTCACTCCTCAGGTGCA
GGCTGCCTATCAGAAGGTGGTGGCTGGTGTGGCCAATGCCCTGGCTCACAAATACCACTGAGATCTTTTT
CCCTCTGCCAAAAATTATGGGGACATCATGAAGCCCCTTGAGCATCTGACTTCTGGCTAATAAAGGAAAT
TTATTTTCATTGCAATAGTGTGTTGGAATTTTTTGTGTCTCTCACTCGGAAGGACATATGGGAGGGCAAA
TCATTTAAAACATCAGAATGAGTATTTGGTTTAGAGTTTGGCAACATATGCCCATATGCTGGCTGCCATG
AACAAAGGTTGGCTATAAAGAGGTCATCAGTATATGAAACAGCCCCCTGCTGTCCATTCCTTATTCCATA
GAAAAGCCTTGACTTGAGGTTAGATTTTTTTTATATTTTGTTTTGTGTTATTTTTTTCTTTAACATCCCT
AAAATTTTCCTTACATGTTTTACTAGCCAGATTTTTCCTCCTCTCCTGACTACTCCCAGTCATAGCTGTC
CCTCTTCTCTTATGGAGATCCCTCGAGGAGCTTTTTGCAAAAGCCTAGGCCTCCAAAAAAGCCTCTTCAC
TACTTCTGGAATAGCTCAGAGGCCGAGGCGGCCTCGGCCTCTGCATAAATAAAAAAAATTAGTCAGCCAT
GGGGCGGAGAATGGGCGGAACTGGGCGGAGTTAGGGGCGGGATGGGCGGAGTTAGGGGCGGGACTATGGT
TGCTGACTAATTGCTGCATTAATGAATCGGCCAACGCGCGGGGAGAGGCGGTTTGCGTATTGGGCGCTCT
TCCGCTTCCTCGCTCACTGACTCGCTGCGCTCGGTCGTTCGGCTGCGGCGAGCGGTATCAGCTCACTCAA
AGGCGGTAATACGGTTATCCACAGAATCAGGGGATAACGCAGGAAAGAACATGTGAGCAAAAGGCCAGCA
AAAGGCCAGGAACCGTAAAAAGGCCGCGTTGCTGGCGTTTTTCCATAGGCTCCGCCCCCCTGACGAGCAT
CACAAAAATCGACGCTCAAGTCAGAGGTGGCGAAACCCGACAGGACTATAAAGATACCAGGCGTTTCCCC
CTGGAAGCTCCCTCGTGCGCTCTCCTGTTCCGACCCTGCCGCTTACCGGATACCTGTCCGCCTTTCTCCC
TTCGGGAAGCGTGGCGCTTTCTCATAGCTCACGCTGTAGGTATCTCAGTTCGGTGTAGGTCGTTCGCTCC
AAGCTGGGCTGTGTGCACGAACCCCCCGTTCAGCCCGACCGCTGCGCCTTATCCGGTAACTATCGTCTTG
AGTCCAACCCGGTAAGACACGACTTATCGCCACTGGCAGCAGCCACTGGTAACAGGATTAGCAGAGCGAG
GTATGTAGGCGGTGCTACAGAGTTCTTGAAGTGGTGGCCTAACTACGGCTACACTAGAAGAACAGTATTT
GGTATCTGCGCTCTGCTGAAGCCAGTTACCTTCGGAAAAAGAGTTGGTAGCTCTTGATCCGGCAAACAAA
CCACCGCTGGTAGCGGTGGTTTTTTTGTTTGCAAGCAGCAGATTACGCGCAGAAAAAAAGGATCTCAAGA
AGATCCTTTGATCTTTTCTACGGGGTCTGACGCTCAGTGGAACGAAAACTCACGTTAAGGGATTTTGGTC
ATGAGATTATCAAAAAGGATCTTCACCTAGATCCTTTTAAATTAAAAATGAAGTTTTAAATCAATCTAAA
GTATATATGAGTAAACTTGGTCTGACAGTTACCAATGCTTAATCAGTGAGGCACCTATCTCAGCGATCTG
TCTATTTCGTTCATCCATAGTTGCCTGACTCCCCGTCGTGTAGATAACTACGATACGGGAGGGCTTACCA
TCTGGCCCCAGTGCTGCAATGATACCGCGAGACCCACGCTCACCGGCTCCAGATTTATCAGCAATAAACC
AGCCAGCCGGAAGGGCCGAGCGCAGAAGTGGTCCTGCAACTTTATCCGCCTCCATCCAGTCTATTAATTG
TTGCCGGGAAGCTAGAGTAAGTAGTTCGCCAGTTAATAGTTTGCGCAACGTTGTTGCCATTGCTACAGGC
ATCGTGGTGTCACGCTCGTCGTTTGGTATGGCTTCATTCAGCTCCGGTTCCCAACGATCAAGGCGAGTTA
CATGATCCCCCATGTTGTGCAAAAAAGCGGTTAGCTCCTTCGGTCCTCCGATCGTTGTCAGAAGTAAGTT
GGCCGCAGTGTTATCACTCATGGTTATGGCAGCACTGCATAATTCTCTTACTGTCATGCCATCCGTAAGA
TGCTTTTCTGTGACTGGTGAGTACTCAACCAAGTCATTCTGAGAATAGTGTATGCGGCGACCGAGTTGCT
CTTGCCCGGCGTCAATACGGGATAATACCGCGCCACATAGCAGAACTTTAAAAGTGCTCATCATTGGAAA
ACGTTCTTCGGGGCGAAAACTCTCAAGGATCTTACCGCTGTTGAGATCCAGTTCGATGTAACCCACTCGT
GCACCCAACTGATCTTCAGCATCTTTTACTTTCACCAGCGTTTCTGGGTGAGCAAAAACAGGAAGGCAAA
ATGCCGCAAAAAAGGGAATAAGGGCGACACGGAAATGTTGAATACTCATACTCTTCCTTTTTCAATATTA
TTGAAGCATTTATCAGGGTTATTGTCTCATGAGCGGATACATATTTGAATGTATTTAGAAAAATAAACAA
ATAGGGGTTCCGCGCACATTTCCCCGAAAAGTGCCACCTGACGTCTAAGAAACCATTATTATCATGACAT
TAACCTATAAAAATAGGCGTATCACGAGGCCCTTTCGTCTCGCGCGTTTCGGTGATGACGGTGAAAACCT
CTGACACATGCAGCTCCCGGAGACGGTCACAGCTTGTCTGTAAGCGGATGCCGGGAGCAGACAAGCCCGT
CAGGGCGCGTCAGCGGGTGTTGGCGGGTGTCGGGGCTGGCTTAACTATGCGGCATCAGAGCAGATTGTAC
TGAGAGTGCACCATATGCGGTGTGAAATACCGCACAGATGCGTAAGGAGAAAATACCGCATCAGGAAATT
GTAAGCGTTAATATTTTGTTAAAATTCGCGTTAAATTTTTGTTAAATCAGCTCATTTTTTAACCAATAGG
CCGAAATCGGCAAAATCCCTTATAAATCAAAAGAATAGACCGAGATAGGGT
[37 nt withheld, positions 6422-6458]
AAAGAACGTGGACTCCAACGTCAAAGG
[49 nt withheld, positions 6486-6534]
T
[91 nt withheld, positions 6536-6626]
G
[124 nt withheld, positions 6628-6751]
CCATTCGCCATTCAGGCTGCGCAACTGTTGGGAAGGGCGATCGGTGCGGGCCTCTTCGCTATTACGCCAG
CTGGCGAAAGGGGGATGTGCTGCAAGGCGATTAAGTTGGGTAACGCCAGGGTTTTCCCAGTCACGACGTT
GTAAAACGACGGCCAGTGAATTGTAATACGACTCACTATAGGGCGAATTCGAGCTCGCC
Features (pLannotate 1.2.2; 18 found; start..end, strand, type, name):
      2..305     +  enhancer       CMV enhancer: human cytomegalovirus immediate early enhancer
    306..509     +  promoter       CMV promoter: human cytomegalovirus (CMV) immediate early promoter
    599..638     +  5'UTR          HSV TK 5'-UTR: 5' untranslated region from the herpes simplex virus thymidine kinase gene
    746..2557    +  CDS            HCFC1 (fragment): HCFC1_HUMAN - Also known as HCF1, HFC1. Experimental evidence at protein level: Swiss-Prot protein existence level 1. (Microbial infection) In case of human herpes simplex virus (HSV) infection, HCFC1 forms a multiprotein-DNA complex with the viral transactivator protein VP16 and POU2F1 thereby enabling the transcription of the viral immediate early genes. From Homo sapiens (Human).
   2597..2636    -  misc_feature   MCS (fragment): pBluescript multiple cloning site
   2650..3222    +  intron         β-globin intron: intron from rabbit β-globin gene
   3226..3348    +  CDS            HBB: HBB_COLGU - Experimental evidence at transcript level: Swiss-Prot protein existence level 2. Involved in oxygen transport from the lung to the various peripheral tissues. From Colobus guereza (Mantled guereza) (Eastern black-and-white colobus monkey).
   3419..3474    +  polyA_signal   β-globin poly(A) signal: rabbit β-globin polyadenylation signal (Gil and Proudfoot, 1987)
   3814..4003    -  promoter       SV40 promoter: SV40 early promoter
   4003..4057    -  CDS            lacI (fragment): lac repressor; lacI; The lac repressor binds to the lac operator to inhibit transcription in E. coli. This inhibition can be relieved by adding lactose or isopropyl-β-D-thiogalactopyranoside (IPTG).
   4240..4828    -  rep_origin     ori: high-copy-number ColE1/pMB1/pBR322/pUC origin of replication
   4999..5859    -  CDS            AmpR: β-lactamase; bla; confers resistance to ampicillin, carbenicillin, and related antibiotics
   5860..5964    -  promoter       AmpR promoter: bla
   6059..6094    +  CDS            rop (fragment): Rop protein, which maintains plasmids at low copy number; rop
   6196..6295    +  misc_feature   bom (fragment): basis of mobility region from pBR322
   6323..6751    -  rep_origin     f1 ori (sequence partly withheld): f1 bacteriophage origin of replication; arrow indicates direction of (+) strand synthesis
   6755..6912    -  CDS            lacZα (fragment): LacZα fragment of β-galactosidase; lacZ fragment
   6915..6933    +  promoter       T7 promoter: promoter for bacteriophage T7 RNA polymerase
