[The description below was written by a language model from this plasmid's Addgene catalogue record and pLannotate feature annotations shown in this document.]
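Description:
pCGT-HCF-1-C600 is a mammalian expression plasmid of about 7 kb, built on the pCGT backbone, that produces the carboxy-terminal portion of human host cell factor C1 (HCFC1, also called HCF-1), residues 1436–2035. It is maintained in E. coli as a high-copy plasmid through a ColE1/pUC-type origin and selected with ampicillin via the β-lactamase gene. An f1 origin is also present, along with short remnants of lacZα, lacI, rop and bom and a T7 promoter carried over from earlier cloning vectors. No mammalian selection marker is annotated, which is consistent with transient transfection use. An SV40 early promoter segment lies downstream of the expression cassette in the opposite orientation.

The expression unit is driven by the human cytomegalovirus immediate early enhancer and promoter, followed by the herpes simplex virus thymidine kinase 5′ untranslated region. The HCFC1 fragment, a deletion derivative of the full-length cDNA, was inserted between XbaI and BamHI sites, both of which are retained. According to the catalogue entry, it is fused to two tandem T7 epitope tags supplied by the backbone at the N terminus and carries a c-Myc tag at the C terminus. Neither tag is annotated in the feature tables. Downstream, a rabbit β-globin intron, a short β-globin coding segment and the β-globin polyadenylation signal provide splicing and 3′ end processing for the transcript.

The depositor's sequence and the repository's sequencing result differ by only a few bases in length and show the same feature layout. The associated study examined how the amino- and carboxy-terminal subunits of HCF-1 associate, so the plasmid is suited to expressing the epitope-tagged C-terminal subunit in mammalian cells for detection and interaction experiments.
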