Addgene plasmid #99364: pCGT-HCF-1-C600
Purpose: C-term of HCFC1 protein
Depositing lab: Winship Herr. Publication: HCF-1 amino- and carboxy-terminal subunit association through two separate sets of interaction modules: involvement of fibronectin type 3 repeats. Wilson AC, Boutros M, Johnson KM, Herr W. Mol Cell Biol. 2000 Sep;20(18):6721-30. PubMed 10958670.
Backbone
  Vector backbone: pCGT
  Backbone size w/o insert (bp): 5068
  Total vector size (bp): 6959
  Vector type: Mammalian Expression
Growth in bacteria
  Bacterial resistance: Ampicillin, 100 μg/mL
  Growth temperature: 37°C
  Growth strain: DH5alpha
  Copy number: High Copy
Gene/Insert
  Gene/Insert name: HCF-1 C-term 1436-2035 (alt names: HCFC1 C-term; host cell factor C1 C-term)
  Species: H. sapiens (human)
  Insert size (bp): 1891
  Mutation: Deletion of HCFC1 cDNA
  GenBank ID: NM_005334.2 NP_005325.2
  Entrez Gene: HCFC1 (a.k.a. CFF, HCF, HCF-1, HCF1, HFC1, MAHCX, MRX3, PPP1R89, VCAF, XLID3)
  Promoter: CMV
  Tag / fusion protein: 2x tandem T7 tag (N terminal on backbone); C-myc (C terminal on insert)
  Cloning method: Restriction Enzyme; 5′ cloning site XbaI (not destroyed); 3′ cloning site BamHI (not destroyed)
  Sequencing primers: 5′ CMV_for
Terms and licenses: Academic/Nonprofit Terms; Industry Terms: Not Available to Industry
How to cite: pCGT-HCF-1-C600 was a gift from Winship Herr (Addgene plasmid # 99364 ; http://n2t.net/addgene:99364 ; RRID:Addgene_99364)
